>Addgene plasmid #176072 | pLV-Hygro-EF1A-WWE-Linker-eGFP | addgene full sequence | sequence record 352823 | Addgene NGS Result
AATGTAGTCTTATGCAATACTCTTGTAGTCTTGCAACATGGTAACGATGAGTTAGCAACATGCCTTACAA
GGAGAGAAAAAGCACCGTGCATGCCGATTGGTGGAAGTAAGGTGGTACGATCGTGCCTTATTAGGAAGGC
AACAGACGGGTCTGACATGGATTGGACGAACCACTGAATTGCCGCATTGCAGAGATATTGTATTTAAGTG
CCTAGCTCGATACATAAACGGGTCTCTCTGGTTAGACCAGATCTGAGCCTGGGAGCTCTCTGGCTAACTA
GGGAACCCACTGCTTAAGCCTCAATAAAGCTTGCCTTGAGTGCTTCAAGTAGTGTGTGCCCGTCTGTTGT
GTGACTCTGGTAACTAGAGATCCCTCAGACCCTTTTAGTCAGTGTGGAAAATCTCTAGCAGTGGCGCCCG
AACAGGGACTTGAAAGCGAAAGGGAAACCAGAGGAGCTCTCTCGACGCAGGACTCGGCTTGCTGAAGCGC
GCACGGCAAGAGGCGAGGGGCGGCGACTGGTGAGTACGCCAAAAATTTTGACTAGCGGAGGCTAGAAGGA
GAGAGATGGGTGCGAGAGCGTCAGTATTAAGCGGGGGAGAATTAGATCGCGATGGGAAAAAATTCGGTTA
AGGCCAGGGGGAAAGAAAAAATATAAATTAAAACATATAGTATGGGCAAGCAGGGAGCTAGAACGATTCG
CAGTTAATCCTGGCCTGTTAGAAACATCAGAAGGCTGTAGACAAATACTGGGACAGCTACAACCATCCCT
TCAGACAGGATCAGAAGAACTTAGATCATTATATAATACAGTAGCAACCCTCTATTGTGTGCATCAAAGG
ATAGAGATAAAAGACACCAAGGAAGCTTTAGACAAGATAGAGGAAGAGCAAAACAAAAGTAAGACCACCG
CACAGCAAGCGGCCGCTGATCTTCAGACCTGGAGGAGGAGATATGAGGGACAATTGGAGAAGTGAATTAT
ATAAATATAAAGTAGTAAAAATTGAACCATTAGGAGTAGCACCCACCAAGGCAAAGAGAAGAGTGGTGCA
GAGAGAAAAAAGAGCAGTGGGAATAGGAGCTTTGTTCCTTGGGTTCTTGGGAGCAGCAGGAAGCACTATG
GGCGCAGCGTCAATGACGCTGACGGTACAGGCCAGACAATTATTGTCTGGTATAGTGCAGCAGCAGAACA
ATTTGCTGAGGGCTATTGAGGCGCAACAGCATCTGTTGCAACTCACAGTCTGGGGCATCAAGCAGCTCCA
GGCAAGAATCCTGGCTGTGGAAAGATACCTAAAGGATCAACAGCTCCTGGGGATTTGGGGTTGCTCTGGA
AAACTCATTTGCACCACTGCTGTGCCTTGGAATGCTAGTTGGAGTAATAAATCTCTGGAACAGATTTGGA
ATCACACGACCTGGATGGAGTGGGACAGAGAAATTAACAATTACACAAGCTTAATACACTCCTTAATTGA
AGAATCGCAAAACCAGCAAGAAAAGAATGAACAAGAATTATTGGAATTAGATAAATGGGCAAGTTTGTGG
AATTGGTTTAACATAACAAATTGGCTGTGGTATATAAAATTATTCATAATGATAGTAGGAGGCTTGGTAG
GTTTAAGAATAGTTTTTGCTGTACTTTCTATAGTGAATAGAGTTAGGCAGGGATATTCACCATTATCGTT
TCAGACCCACCTCCCAACCCCGAGGGGACCCGACAGGCCCGAAGGAATAGAAGAAGAAGGTGGAGAGAGA
GACAGAGACAGATCCATTCGATTAGTGAACGGATCTCGACGGTATCGCTAGCTTTTAAAAGAAAAGGGGG
GATTGGGGGGTACAGTGCAGGGGAAAGAATAGTAGACATAATAGCAACAGACATACAAACTAAAGAATTA
CAAAAACAAATTACAAAAATTCAAAATTTTACTAGTGATTATCGGATCAACTTTGTATAGAAAAGTTGGG
CTCCGGTGCCCGTCAGTGGGCAGAGCGCACATCGCCCACAGTCCCCGAGAAGTTGGGGGGAGGGGTCGGC
AATTGAACCGGTGCCTAGAGAAGGTGGCGCGGGGTAAACTGGGAAAGTGATGTCGTGTACTGGCTCCGCC
TTTTTCCCGAGGGTGGGGGAGAACCGTATATAAGTGCAGTAGTCGCCGTGAACGTTCTTTTTCGCAACGG
GTTTGCCGCCAGAACACAGGTAAGTGCCGTGTGTGGTTCCCGCGGGCCTGGCCTCTTTACGGGTTATGGC
CCTTGCGTGCCTTGAATTACTTCCACCTGGCTGCAGTACGTGATTCTTGATCCCGAGCTTCGGGTTGGAA
GTGGGTGGGAGAGTTCGAGGCCTTGCGCTTAAGGAGCCCCTTCGCCTCGTGCTTGAGTTGAGGCCTGGCC
TGGGCGCTGGGGCCGCCGCGTGCGAATCTGGTGGCACCTTCGCGCCTGTCTCGCTGCTTTCGATAAGTCT
CTAGCCATTTAAAATTTTTGATGACCTGCTGCGACGCTTTTTTTCTGGCAAGATAGTCTTGTAAATGCGG
GCCAAGATCTGCACACTGGTATTTCGGTTTTTGGGGCCGCGGGCGGCGACGGGGCCCGTGCGTCCCAGCG
CACATGTTCGGCGAGGCGGGGCCTGCGAGCGCGGCCACCGAGAATCGGACGGGGGTAGTCTCAAGCTGGC
CGGCCTGCTCTGGTGCCTGGTCTCGCGCCGCCGTGTATCGCCCCGCCCTGGGCGGCAAGGCTGGCCCGGT
CGGCACCAGTTGCGTGAGCGGAAAGATGGCCGCTTCCCGGCCCTGCTGCAGGGAGCTCAAAATGGAGGAC
GCGGCGCTCGGGAGAGCGGGCGGGTGAGTCACCCACACAAAGGAAAAGGGCCTTTCCGTCCTCAGCCGTC
GCTTCATGTGACTCCACGGAGTACCGGGCGCCGTCCAGGCACCTCGATTAGTTCTCGAGCTTTTGGAGTA
CGTCGTCTTTAGGTTGGGGGGAGGGGTTTTATGCGATGGAGTTTCCCCACACTGAGTGGGTGGAGACTGA
AGTTAGGCCAGCTTGGCACTTGATGTAATTCTCCTTGGAATTTGCCCTTTTTGAGTTTGGATCTTGGTTC
ATTCTCAAGCCTCAGACAGTGGTTCAAAGTTTTTTTCTTCCATTTCAGGTGTCGTGACAAGTTTGTACAA
AAAAGCAGGCTGCCACCACGCGTGCCACCATGATGGGAAATGGTGAATATGCATGGTATTATGAAGGAAG
AAATGGGTGGTGGCAGTACGATGAGCGCACTAGTAGAGAGCTGGAAGATGCTTTTTCCAAAGGTAAAAAG
AACACTGAAATGTTAATTGCTGGCTTTCTGTATGTCGCTGATCTTGAAAACATGGTTCAATATAGGAGAA
ATGAACATGGACGTCGCAGGAAGATTAAGCGAGATATAATAGATATACCAAAGAAGGGAGTAGCTGGACT
TAGGTCTGGTGGCGGAGGCTCGGGCGGAGGTGGATCCGGTGGCGGCGGATCAATGGTGAGCAAGGGCGAG
GAGCTGTTCACCGGGGTGGTGCCCATCCTGGTCGAGCTGGACGGCGACGTAAACGGCCACAAGTTCAGCG
TGTCCGGCGAGGGCGAGGGCGATGCCACCTACGGCAAGCTGACCCTGAAGTTCATCTGCACCACCGGCAA
GCTGCCCGTGCCCTGGCCCACCCTCGTGACCACCCTGACCTACGGCGTGCAGTGCTTCAGCCGCTACCCC
GACCACATGAAGCAGCACGACTTCTTCAAGTCCGCCATGCCCGAAGGCTACGTCCAGGAGCGCACCATCT
TCTTCAAGGACGACGGCAACTACAAGACCCGCGCCGAGGTGAAGTTCGAGGGCGACACCCTGGTGAACCG
CATCGAGCTGAAGGGCATCGACTTCAAGGAGGACGGCAACATCCTGGGGCACAAGCTGGAGTACAACTAC
AACAGCCACAACGTCTATATCATGGCCGACAAGCAGAAGAACGGCATCAAGGTGAACTTCAAGATCCGCC
ACAACATCGAGGACGGCAGCGTGCAGCTCGCCGACCACTACCAGCAGAACACCCCCATCGGCGACGGCCC
CGTGCTGCTGCCCGACAACCACTACCTGAGCACCCAGTCCGCCCTGAGCAAAGACCCCAACGAGAAGCGC
GATCACATGGTCCTGCTGGAGTTCGTGACCGCCGCCGGGATCACTCTCGGCATGGACGAGCTGTACAAGT
AATCTAGAACCCAGCTTTCTTGTACAAAGTGGTGATAATCGAATTCCGATAATCAACCTCTGGATTACAA
AATTTGTGAAAGATTGACTGGTATTCTTAACTATGTTGCTCCTTTTACGCTATGTGGATACGCTGCTTTA
ATGCCTTTGTATCATGCTATTGCTTCCCGTATGGCTTTCATTTTCTCCTCCTTGTATAAATCCTGGTTGC
TGTCTCTTTATGAGGAGTTGTGGCCCGTTGTCAGGCAACGTGGCGTGGTGTGCACTGTGTTTGCTGACGC
AACCCCCACTGGTTGGGGCATTGCCACCACCTGTCAGCTCCTTTCCGGGACTTTCGCTTTCCCCCTCCCT
ATTGCCACGGCGGAACTCATCGCCGCCTGCCTTGCCCGCTGCTGGACAGGGGCTCGGCTGTTGGGCACTG
ACAATTCCGTGGTGTTGTCGGGGAAGCTGACGTCCTTTCCATGGCTGCTCGCCTGTGTTGCCACCTGGAT
TCTGCGCGGGACGTCCTTCTGCTACGTCCCTTCGGCCCTCAATCCAGCGGACCTTCCTTCCCGCGGCCTG
CTGCCGGCTCTGCGGCCTCTTCCGCGTCTTCGCCTTCGCCCTCAGACGAGTCGGATCTCCCTTTGGGCCG
CCTCCCCGCATCGGGAATTCCCGCGGTTCGAATTCTACCGGGTAGGGGAGGCGCTTTTCCCAAGGCAGTC
TGGAGCATGCGCTTTAGCAGCCCCGCTGGGCACTTGGCGCTACACAAGTGGCCTCTGGCCTCGCACACAT
TCCACATCCACCGGTAGGCGCCAACCGGCTCCGTTCTTTGGTGGCCCCTTCGCGCCACCTTCTACTCCTC
CCCTAGTCAGGAAGTTCCCCCCCGCCCCGCAGCTCGCGTCGTGCAGGACGTGACAAATGGAAGTAGCACG
TCTCACTAGTCTCGTGCAGATGGACAGCACCGCTGAGCAATGGAAGCGGGTAGGCCTTTGGGGCAGCGGC
CAATAGCAGCTTTGCTCCTTCGCTTTCTGGGCTCAGAGGCTGGGAAGGGGTGGGTCCGGGGGCGGCTCAG
GGGCGGGCTCAGGGGCGGGGCGGGCGCCCGAAGGTCCTCCGGAGGCCCGGCATTCTGCACGCTTCAAAAG
CGCACGTCTGCCGCGCTGTTCTCCTCTTCCTCATCTCCGGGCCTTTCGACCTCACGTGGCCACCATGAAA
AAGCCTGAACTCACCGCGACGTCTGTCGAGAAGTTTCTGATCGAAAAGTTCGACAGCGTCTCCGACCTGA
TGCAGCTCTCGGAGGGCGAAGAATCTCGTGCTTTCAGCTTCGATGTAGGAGGGCGTGGATATGTCCTGCG
GGTAAATAGCTGCGCCGATGGTTTCTACAAAGATCGTTATGTTTATCGGCACTTTGCATCGGCCGCGCTC
CCGATTCCGGAAGTGCTTGACATTGGGGAATTTAGCGAGAGCCTGACCTATTGCATCTCCCGCCGTGCAC
AGGGTGTCACGTTGCAAGACCTGCCTGAAACCGAACTGCCCGCTGTTCTGCAGCCGGTCGCGGAGGCCAT
GGATGCGATCGCTGCGGCCGATCTTAGCCAGACGAGCGGGTTCGGCCCATTCGGACCGCAAGGAATCGGT
CAATACACTACATGGCGTGATTTCATATGCGCGATTGCTGATCCCCATGTGTATCACTGGCAAACTGTGA
TGGACGACACCGTCAGTGCGTCCGTCGCGCAGGCTCTCGATGAGCTGATGCTTTGGGCCGAGGACTGCCC
CGAAGTCCGGCACCTCGTGCACGCGGATTTCGGCTCCAACAATGTCCTGACGGACAATGGCCGCATAACA
GCGGTCATTGACTGGAGCGAGGCGATGTTCGGGGATTCCCAATACGAGGTCGCCAACATCTTCTTCTGGA
GGCCGTGGTTGGCTTGTATGGAGCAGCAGACGCGCTACTTCGAGCGGAGGCATCCGGAGCTTGCAGGATC
GCCGCGGCTCCGGGCGTATATGCTCCGCATTGGTCTTGACCAACTCTATCAGAGCTTGGTTGACGGCAAT
TTCGATGATGCAGCTTGGGCGCAGGGTCGATGCGACGCAATCGTCCGATCCGGAGCCGGGACTGTCGGGC
GTACACAAATCGCCCGCAGAAGCGCGGCCGTCTGGACCGATGGCTGTGTAGAAGTACTCGCCGATAGTGG
AAACCGACGCCCCAGCACTCGTCCGAGGGCAAAGGAATAGGGTACCTTTAAGACCAATGACTTACAAGGC
AGCTGTAGATCTTAGCCACTTTTTAAAAGAAAAGGGGGGACTGGAAGGGCTAATTCACTCCCAACGAAGA
CAAGATCTGCTTTTTGCTTGTACTGGGTCTCTCTGGTTAGACCAGATCTGAGCCTGGGAGCTCTCTGGCT
AACTAGGGAACCCACTGCTTAAGCCTCAATAAAGCTTGCCTTGAGTGCTTCAAGTAGTGTGTGCCCGTCT
GTTGTGTGACTCTGGTAACTAGAGATCCCTCAGACCCTTTTAGTCAGTGTGGAAAATCTCTAGCAGTAGT
AGTTCATGTCATCTTATTATTCAGTATTTATAACTTGCAAAGAAATGAATATCAGAGAGTGAGAGGAACT
TGTTTATTGCAGCTTATAATGGTTACAAATAAAGCAATAGCATCACAAATTTCACAAATAAAGCATTTTT
TTCACTGCATTCTAGTTGTGGTTTGTCCAAACTCATCAATGTATCTTATCATGTCTGGCTCTAGCTATCC
CGCCCCTAACTCCGCCCATCCCGCCCCTAACTCCGCCCAGTTCCGCCCATTCTCCGCCCCATGGCTGACT
AATTTTTTTTATTTATGCAGAGGCCGAGGCCGCCTCGGCCTCTGAGCTATTCCAGAAGTAGTGAGGAGGC
TTTTTTGGAGGCCTAGGGACGTACCCAATTCGCCCTATAGTGAGTCGTATTACGCGCGCTCACTGGCCGT
CGTTTTACAACGTCGTGACTGGGAAAACCCTGGCGTTACCCAACTTAATCGCCTTGCAGCACATCCCCCT
TTCGCCAGCTGGCGTAATAGCGAAGAGGCCCGCACCGATCGCCCTTCCCAACAGTTGCGCAGCCTGAATG
GCGAATGGG
[124 nt withheld, positions 7290-7413]
C
[91 nt withheld, positions 7415-7505]
A
[49 nt withheld, positions 7507-7555]
CCTTTGACGTTGGAGTCCACGTTCTTT
[37 nt withheld, positions 7583-7619]
ACCCTATCTCGGTCTATTCTTTTGATTTATAAGGGATTTTGCCGATTTCGGCCTATTGGTTAAAAAATGA
GCTGATTTAACAAAAATTTAACGCGAATTTTAACAAAATATTAACGCTTACAATTTAGGTGGCACTTTTC
GGGGAAATGTGCGCGGAACCCCTATTTGTTTATTTTTCTAAATACATTCAAATATGTATCCGCTCATGAG
ACAATAACCCTGATAAATGCTTCAATAATATTGAAAAAGGAAGAGTATGAGTATTCAACATTTCCGTGTC
GCCCTTATTCCCTTTTTTGCGGCATTTTGCCTTCCTGTTTTTGCTCACCCAGAAACGCTGGTGAAAGTAA
AAGATGCTGAAGATCAGTTGGGTGCACGAGTGGGTTACATCGAACTGGATCTCAACAGCGGTAAGATCCT
TGAGAGTTTTCGCCCCGAAGAACGTTTTCCAATGATGAGCACTTTTAAAGTTCTGCTATGTGGCGCGGTA
TTATCCCGTATTGACGCCGGGCAAGAGCAACTCGGTCGCCGCATACACTATTCTCAGAATGACTTGGTTG
AGTACTCACCAGTCACAGAAAAGCATCTTACGGATGGCATGACAGTAAGAGAATTATGCAGTGCTGCCAT
AACCATGAGTGATAACACTGCGGCCAACTTACTTCTGACAACGATCGGAGGACCGAAGGAGCTAACCGCT
TTTTTGCACAACATGGGGGATCATGTAACTCGCCTTGATCGTTGGGAACCGGAGCTGAATGAAGCCATAC
CAAACGACGAGCGTGACACCACGATGCCTGTAGCAATGGCAACAACGTTGCGCAAACTATTAACTGGCGA
ACTACTTACTCTAGCTTCCCGGCAACAATTAATAGACTGGATGGAGGCGGATAAAGTTGCAGGACCACTT
CTGCGCTCGGCCCTTCCGGCTGGCTGGTTTATTGCTGATAAATCTGGAGCCGGTGAGCGTGGGTCTCGCG
GTATCATTGCAGCACTGGGGCCAGATGGTAAGCCCTCCCGTATCGTAGTTATCTACACGACGGGGAGTCA
GGCAACTATGGATGAACGAAATAGACAGATCGCTGAGATAGGTGCCTCACTGATTAAGCATTGGTAACTG
TCAGACCAAGTTTACTCATATATACTTTAGATTGATTTAAAACTTCATTTTTAATTTAAAAGGATCTAGG
TGAAGATCCTTTTTGATAATCTCATGACCAAAATCCCTTAACGTGAGTTTTCGTTCCACTGAGCGTCAGA
CCCCGTAGAAAAGATCAAAGGATCTTCTTGAGATCCTTTTTTTCTGCGCGTAATCTGCTGCTTGCAAACA
AAAAAACCACCGCTACCAGCGGTGGTTTGTTTGCCGGATCAAGAGCTACCAACTCTTTTTCCGAAGGTAA
CTGGCTTCAGCAGAGCGCAGATACCAAATACTGTTCTTCTAGTGTAGCCGTAGTTAGGCCACCACTTCAA
GAACTCTGTAGCACCGCCTACATACCTCGCTCTGCTAATCCTGTTACCAGTGGCTGCTGCCAGTGGCGAT
AAGTCGTGTCTTACCGGGTTGGACTCAAGACGATAGTTACCGGATAAGGCGCAGCGGTCGGGCTGAACGG
GGGGTTCGTGCACACAGCCCAGCTTGGAGCGAACGACCTACACCGAACTGAGATACCTACAGCGTGAGCT
ATGAGAAAGCGCCACGCTTCCCGAAGAGAGAAAGGCGGACAGGTATCCGGTAAGCGGCAGGGTCGGAACA
GGAGAGCGCACGAGGGAGCTTCCAGGGGGAAACGCCTGGTATCTTTATAGTCCTGTCGGGTTTCGCCACC
TCTGACTTGAGCGTCGATTTTTGTGATGCTCGTCAGGGGGGCGGAGCCTATGGAAAAACGCCAGCAACGC
GGCCTTTTTACGGTTCCTGGCCTTTTGCTGGCCTTTTGCTCACATGTTCTTTCCTGCGTTATCCCCTGAT
TCTGTGGATAACCGTATTACCGCCTTTGAGTGAGCTGATACCGCTCGCCGCAGCCGAACGACCGAGCGCA
GCGAGTCAGTGAGCGAGGAAGCGGAAGAGCGCCCAATACGCAAACCGCCTCTCCCCGCGCGTTGGCCGAT
TCATTAATGCAGCTGGCACGACAGGTTTCCCGACTGGAAAGCGGGCAGTGAGCGCAACGCAATTAATGTG
AGTTAGCTCACTCATTAGGCACCCCAGGCTTTACACTTTATGCTTCCGGCTCGTATGTTGTGTGGAATTG
TGAGCGGATAACAATTTCACACAGGAAACAGCTATGACCATGATTACGCCAAGCGCGCAATTAACCCTCA
CTAAAGGGAACAAAAGCTGGAGCTGCAAGCTT
Features (pLannotate 1.2.2; 33 found; start..end, strand, type, name):
      3..229     +  promoter       RSV promoter: Rous sarcoma virus enhancer/promoter
    230..410     +  LTR            5' LTR (truncated): truncated 5' long terminal repeat (LTR) from HIV-1
    457..582     +  misc_feature   HIV-1 Ψ: packaging signal of human immunodeficiency virus type 1
    566..929     +  CDS            HIV-1 gag (fragment): gag protein from human immunodeficiency virus 1; gag
   1075..1308    +  misc_feature   RRE: The Rev response element (RRE) of HIV-1 allows for Rev-dependent mRNA export from the nucleus to the cytoplasm.
   1685..1785    +  CDS            Rev (fragment): human immunodeficiency virus 1 (HIV-1) Rev protein; rev; enhances nuclear export of unspliced and incompletely spliced viral mRNAs
   1803..1920    +  misc_feature   cPPT/CTS: central polypurine tract and central termination sequence of HIV-1
   1938..1958    +  protein_bind   attB4: mutant version of attB; core recombination site for the Gateway® BP reaction BP Clonase™
   1978..2189    +  promoter       EF-1α core promoter: core promoter for human elongation factor EF-1α
   2190..2299    +  intron         EF-1α intron A (fragment): intron upstream of the start codon of human EF-1α
   2925..3128    +  intron         EF-1α intron A: truncated intron upstream of the start codon of human EF-1α
   3137..3161    +  protein_bind   attB1: mutant version of attB; recombination site for the Gateway® BP reaction BP Clonase™
   3171..3434    +  CDS            Rnf146 (fragment): RN146_RAT - Experimental evidence at protein level: Swiss-Prot protein existence level 1. E3 ubiquitin-protein ligase that specifically binds poly-ADP- ribosylated (PARsylated) proteins and mediates their ubiquitination and subsequent degradation. May regulate many important biological processes, such as cell survival and DNA damage response. Acts as an activator of the Wnt signaling pathway by mediating the ubiquitination of PARsylated AXIN1 and AXIN2, 2 key components of the beta-catenin destruction complex. Acts in cooperation with tankyrase proteins (TNKS and TNKS2), which mediate PARsylat
   3483..4202    +  CDS            EGFP: the original enhanced GFP (Yang et al., 1996) mammalian codon-optimized
   4209..4233    -  protein_bind   attB2: mutant version of attB; recombination site for the Gateway® BP reaction BP Clonase™
   4251..4839    +  misc_feature   WPRE: woodchuck hepatitis virus posttranscriptional regulatory element
   4870..5368    +  promoter       PGK promoter: mouse phosphoglycerate kinase 1 promoter
   5385..6407    +  CDS            hph: KHYB_ECOLX - Experimental evidence at protein level: Swiss-Prot protein existence level 1. The aminoglycoside phosphotransferases achieve inactivation of their antibiotic substrates by phosphorylation. Only phosphorylates hygromycin and closely related compounds such as demethyl analogs and destomycin. From Escherichia coli.
   6403..6480    +  CDS            nef (fragment): NEF_HV1Z2 - Experimental evidence at protein level: Swiss-Prot protein existence level 1. Extracellular Nef protein targets CD4(+) T-lymphocytes for apoptosis by interacting with CXCR4 surface receptors. From Human immunodeficiency virus type 1 group M subtype D (isolate Z2/CDC-Z34) (HIV-1).
   6482..6715    +  LTR            3' LTR (ΔU3): self-inactivating 3' long terminal repeat (LTR) from HIV-1
   6787..6908    +  polyA_signal   SV40 poly(A) signal: SV40 polyadenylation signal
   6948..7083    +  rep_origin     SV40 ori: SV40 origin of replication
   7104..7122    -  promoter       T7 promoter: promoter for bacteriophage T7 RNA polymerase
   7130..7285    +  CDS            lacZα (fragment): LacZα fragment of β-galactosidase; lacZ fragment
   7290..7718    +  rep_origin     f1 ori (sequence partly withheld): f1 bacteriophage origin of replication; arrow indicates direction of (+) strand synthesis
   7771..7875    +  promoter       AmpR promoter: bla
   7876..8736    +  CDS            AmpR: β-lactamase; bla; confers resistance to ampicillin, carbenicillin, and related antibiotics
   8907..9495    +  rep_origin     ori: high-copy-number ColE1/pMB1/pBR322/pUC origin of replication
   9678..9770    +  CDS            lacI (fragment): lac repressor; lacI; The lac repressor binds to the lac operator to inhibit transcription in E. coli. This inhibition can be relieved by adding lactose or isopropyl-β-D-thiogalactopyranoside (IPTG).
   9783..9804    +  protein_bind   CAP binding site: CAP binding activates transcription in the presence of cAMP. E. coli catabolite activator protein
   9819..9849    +  promoter       lac promoter: promoter for the E. coli lac operon
   9857..9873    +  protein_bind   lac operator: The lac repressor binds to the lac operator to inhibit transcription in E. coli. This inhibition can be relieved by adding lactose or isopropyl-β-D-thiogalactopyranoside (IPTG). lac repressor encoded by lacI
   9918..9936    +  promoter       T3 promoter: promoter for bacteriophage T3 RNA polymerase
