[The description below was written by a language model from this plasmid's Addgene catalogue record and pLannotate feature annotations shown in this document.]
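Description:
pLV-Hygro-EF1A-WWE-Linker-eGFP is a third-generation-style, self-inactivating HIV-1 lentiviral transfer plasmid of about 10 kb for stable expression of a fluorescent fusion protein in mammalian cells. In bacteria it is maintained through a high-copy ColE1/pUC origin with ampicillin resistance (bla). The backbone also carries an f1 origin, an SV40 origin and remnants of a lac/lacZα cloning region flanked by T7 and T3 promoters. The viral portion comprises an RSV promoter driving a truncated 5' LTR, the Ψ packaging signal with a gag fragment, the RRE for Rev-dependent export of the genomic RNA, the cPPT/CTS, and a ΔU3 3' LTR followed by an SV40 polyadenylation signal. This arrangement lets the genome be packaged when helper functions are supplied in trans and leaves the integrated provirus without LTR promoter activity.

The payload is driven by the human EF1A promoter with its intron A and encodes a 255 bp WWE domain joined by a linker to EGFP at its C-terminus. The catalogue lists the insert as human. The automated annotation matches it to RNF146, an E3 ubiquitin ligase that binds poly-ADP-ribosylated proteins, although the best database hit was the rat orthologue. Gateway attB4, attB1 and attB2 scars flank the promoter and coding modules, indicating a modular assembly history, while the record names MluI and XbaI as the cloning sites. A WPRE downstream of the fusion enhances transcript expression, and a separate mouse PGK promoter drives hph for hygromycin selection of transduced cells. Given the poly(ADP-ribose)-binding nature of this domain and the associated study of base excision and single-strand break repair dynamics, the fusion most likely serves as a live-cell fluorescent probe for PAR formation, though the record does not state this explicitly.
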