Addgene plasmid #176072: pLV-Hygro-EF1A-WWE-Linker-eGFP
Purpose: EGFP fused to the C-terminus of a WWE domain & a hygromycin resistance cassette
Depositing lab: Robert Sobol. Depositing organization: University of South Alabama, Mitchell Cancer Institute. Publication: Temporal dynamics of base excision/single-strand break repair protein complex assembly/disassembly are modulated by the PARP/NAD(+)/SIRT6 axis. Koczor CA, Saville KM, Andrews JF, Clark J, Fang Q, Li J, Al-Rahahleh RQ, Ibrahim M, McClellan S, Makarov MV, Migaud ME, Sobol RW. Cell Rep. 2021 Nov 2;37(5):109917. doi: 10.1016/j.celrep.2021.109917. PubMed 34731617.
Backbone
  Vector backbone: Lentivirus
  Total vector size (bp): 9962
  Vector type: Mammalian Expression, Lentiviral
  Selectable markers: Hygromycin
Growth in bacteria
  Bacterial resistance: Ampicillin, 100 μg/mL
  Growth temperature: 37°C
  Growth strain: NEB Stable
  Copy number: High Copy
Gene/Insert
  Gene/Insert name: WWE (alt name: WWE Domain)
  Species: H. sapiens (human)
  Insert size (bp): 255
  Promoter: EF1A
  Tag / fusion protein: EGFP (C terminal on insert)
  Cloning method: Restriction Enzyme; 5′ cloning site MIuI (not destroyed); 3′ cloning site XbaI (not destroyed)
  Sequencing primers: 5′ N/A
Terms and licenses: Academic/Nonprofit Terms; Industry Terms: Not Available to Industry
How to cite: pLV-Hygro-EF1A-WWE-Linker-eGFP was a gift from Robert Sobol (Addgene plasmid # 176072 ; http://n2t.net/addgene:176072 ; RRID:Addgene_176072)
